>Addgene plasmid #51774 | pENTR-AtTAS1c-B/c | depositor full sequence | sequence record 79409 | pENTR-AtTAS1c-B/c sequence 4989 bps
CTTTCCTGCGTTATCCCCTGATTCTGTGGATAACCGTATTACCGCCTTTGAGTGAGCTGATACCGCTCGC
CGCAGCCGAACGACCGAGCGCAGCGAGTCAGTGAGCGAGGAAGCGGAAGAGCGCCCAATACGCAAACCGC
CTCTCCCCGCGCGTTGGCCGATTCATTAATGCAGCTGGCACGACAGGTTTCCCGACTGGAAAGCGGGCAG
TGAGCGCAACGCAATTAATACGCGTACCGCTAGCCAGGAAGAGTTTGTAGAAACGCAAAAAGGCCATCCG
TCAGGATGGCCTTCTGCTTAGTTTGATGCCTGGCAGTTTATGGCGGGCGTCCTGCCCGCCACCCTCCGGG
CCGTTGCTTCACAACGTTCAAATCCGCTCCCGGCGGATTTGTCCTACTCAGGAGAGCGTTCACCGACAAA
CAACAGATAAAACGAAAGGCCCAGTCTTCCGACTGAGCCTTTCGTTTTATTTGATGCCTGGCAGTTCCCT
ACTCTCGCGTTAACGCTAGCATGGATGTTTTCCCAGTCACGACGTTGTAAAACGACGGCCAGTCTTAAGC
TCGGGCCCCAAATAATGATTTTATTTTGACTGATAGTGACCTGTTCGTTGCAACAAATTGATGAGCAATG
CTTTTTTATAATGCCAACTTTGTACAAAAAAGCAGGCTCCGCGGCCGCCCCCTTCACCAAACCTAAACCT
AAACGGCTAAGCCCGACGTCAAATACCAAAAAGAGAAAAACAAGAGCGCCGTCAAGCTCTGCAAATACGA
TCTGTAAGTCCATCTTAACACAAAAGTGAGATGGGTTCTTAGATCATGTTCCGCCGTTAGATCGAGTCAT
GGTCTTGTCTCATAGAAAGGTACTTTCGTTTACTTCTTTTGAGTATCGAGTAGAGCGTCGTCTATAGTTA
GTTTGAGATTGCGTTTGTCAGAAGTTAGGTTCAATGTCCCGGTCCAATTTTCACCAGCCATGTGTCAGTT
TCGTTCCTTCCCGTCCTCTTCTTTGATTTCGTTGGGTTACGGATGTTTTCGAGATGAAACAGCATTGTTT
TGTTGTGATTTTTCTCTACAAGCGAATAGACCATTTATCGGTGGATCTTAGAAAATTAAGAGACCATTAG
GCACCCCAGGCTTTACACTTTATGCTTCCGGCTCGTATAATGTGTGGATTTTGAGTTAGGAGCCGTCGAG
ATTTTCAGGAGCTAAGGAAGCTAAAATGGAGAAAAAAATCACTGGATATACCACCGTTGATATATCCCAA
TGGCATCGTAAAGAACATTTTGAGGCATTTCAGTCAGTTGCTCAATGTACCTATAACCAGACCGTTCAGC
TGGATATTACGGCCTTTTTAAAGACCGTAAAGAAAAATAAGCACAAGTTTTATCCGGCCTTTATTCACAT
TCTTGCCCGCCTGATGAATGCTCATCCGGAGTTCCGTATGGCAATGAAAGACGGTGAGCTGGTGATATGG
GATAGTGTTCACCCTTGTTACACCGTTTTCCATGAGCAAACTGAAACGTTTTCATCGCTCTGGAGTGAAT
ACCACGACGATTTCCGGCAGTTTCTACACATATATTCGCAAGATGTGGCGTGTTACGGTGAAAACCTGGC
CTATTTCCCTAAAGGGTTTATTGAGAATATGTTTTTCGTCTCAGCCAATCCCTGGGTGAGTTTCACCAGT
TTTGATTTAAACGTGGCCAATATGGACAACTTCTTCGCCCCCGTTTTCACCATGGGCAAATATTATACGC
AAGGCGACAAGGTGCTGATGCCGCTGGCGATTCAGGTTCATCATGCCGTTTGTGATGGCTTCCATGTCGG
CAGAATGCTTAATGAATTACAACAGTACTGCGATGAGTGGCAGGGCGGGGCGTAAACGCGTGGAGCCGGC
TTACTAAAAGCCAGATAACAGTATGCGTATTTGCGCGCTGATTTTTGCGGTATAAGAATATATACTGATA
TGTATACCCGAAGTATGTCAAAAAGAGGTATGCTATGAAGCAGCGTATTACAGTGACAGTTGACAGCGAC
AGCTATCAGTTGCTCAAGGCATATATGATGTCAATATCTCCGGTCTGGTAAGCACAACCATGCAGAATGA
AGCCCGTCGTCTGCGTGCCGAACGCTGGAAAGCGGAAAATCAGGAAGGGATGGCTGAGGTCGCCCGGTTT
ATTGAAATGAACGGCTCTTTTGCTGACGAGAACAGGGGCTGGTGAAATGCAGTTTAAGGTTTACACCTAT
AAAAGAGAGAGCCGTTATCGTCTGTTTGTGGATGTACAGAGTGATATTATTGACACGCCCGGCCGACGGA
TGGTGATCCCCCTGGCCAGTGCACGTCTGCTGTCAGATAAAGTCTCCCGTGAACTTTACCCGGTGGTGCA
TATCGGGGATGAAAGCTGGCGCATGATGACCACCGATATGGCCAGTGTGCCGGTTTCCGTTATCGGGGAA
GAAGTGGCTGATCTCAGCCACCGCGAAAATGACATCAAAAACGCCATTAACCTGATGTTCTGGGGAATAT
AAATGTCAGGCTCCCTTATACACAGCCAGTCTGCACCTCGACGGTCTCAGAACTAGAAAAGACATTGGAC
ATATTCCAGGATATGCAAAAGAAAACAATGAATATTGTTTTGAATGTGTTCAAGTAAATGAGATTTTCAA
GTCGTCTAAAGAACAGTTGCTAATACAGTTACTTATTTCAATAAATAATTGGTTCTAATAATACAAAACA
TATTCGAGGATATGCAGAAAAAAAGATGTTTGTTATTTTGAAAAGCTTGAGTAGTTTCTCTCCGAGGTGT
AGCGAAGAAGCATCATCTACTTTGTAATGTAATTTTCTTTATGTTTTCACTTTGTAATTTTATTTGTGTT
AATGTACCATGGCCGATATCGGTTTTATTGAAAGAAAATTTATGTTACTTCTGTTTTGGCTTTGCAATCA
GTTATGCTAGTTTTCTTATACCCTTTCGTAAGCTTCCTAAGGAATCGTTCATTGATTTCCACTGCTTCAT
TGTATATTAAAACTTTACAACTGTATCGACCATCATATAATTCTGGGTCAAGAGATGAAAATAGAACACC
ACATCGTAAAGTGAAATAAGGGTGGGCGCGCCGACCCAGCTTTCTTGTACAAAGTTGGCATTATAAGAAA
GCATTGCTTATCAATTTGTTGCAACGAACAGGTCACTATCAGTCAAAATAAAATCATTATTTGCCATCCA
GCTGATATCCCCTATAGTGAGTCGTATTACATGGTCATAGCTGTTTCCTGGCAGCTCTGGCCCGTGTCTC
AAAATCTCTGATGTTACATTGCACAAGATAAAAATATATCATCATGAACAATAAAACTGTCTGCTTACAT
AAACAGTAATACAAGGGGTGTTATGAGCCATATTCAACGGGAAACGTCGAGGCCGCGATTAAATTCCAAC
ATGGATGCTGATTTATATGGGTATAAATGGGCTCGCGATAATGTCGGGCAATCAGGTGCGACAATCTATC
GCTTGTATGGGAAGCCCGATGCGCCAGAGTTGTTTCTGAAACATGGCAAAGGTAGCGTTGCCAATGATGT
TACAGATGAGATGGTCAGACTAAACTGGCTGACGGAATTTATGCCTCTTCCGACCATCAAGCATTTTATC
CGTACTCCTGATGATGCATGGTTACTCACCACTGCGATCCCCGGAAAAACAGCATTCCAGGTATTAGAAG
AATATCCTGATTCAGGTGAAAATATTGTTGATGCGCTGGCAGTGTTCCTGCGCCGGTTGCATTCGATTCC
TGTTTGTAATTGTCCTTTTAACAGCGATCGCGTATTTCGTCTCGCTCAGGCGCAATCACGAATGAATAAC
GGTTTGGTTGATGCGAGTGATTTTGATGACGAGCGTAATGGCTGGCCTGTTGAACAAGTCTGGAAAGAAA
TGCATAAACTTTTGCCATTCTCACCGGATTCAGTCGTCACTCATGGTGATTTCTCACTTGATAACCTTAT
TTTTGACGAGGGGAAATTAATAGGTTGTATTGATGTTGGACGAGTCGGAATCGCAGACCGATACCAGGAT
CTTGCCATCCTATGGAACTGCCTCGGTGAGTTTTCTCCTTCATTACAGAAACGGCTTTTTCAAAAATATG
GTATTGATAATCCTGATATGAATAAATTGCAGTTTCATTTGATGCTCGATGAGTTTTTCTAATCAGAATT
GGTTAATTGGTTGTAACACTGGCAGAGCATTACGCTGACTTGACGGGACGGCGCAAGCTCATGACCAAAA
TCCCTTAACGTGAGTTACGCGTCGTTCCACTGAGCGTCAGACCCCGTAGAAAAGATCAAAGGATCTTCTT
GAGATCCTTTTTTTCTGCGCGTAATCTGCTGCTTGCAAACAAAAAAACCACCGCTACCAGCGGTGGTTTG
TTTGCCGGATCAAGAGCTACCAACTCTTTTTCCGAAGGTAACTGGCTTCAGCAGAGCGCAGATACCAAAT
ACTGTCCTTCTAGTGTAGCCGTAGTTAGGCCACCACTTCAAGAACTCTGTAGCACCGCCTACATACCTCG
CTCTGCTAATCCTGTTACCAGTGGCTGCTGCCAGTGGCGATAAGTCGTGTCTTACCGGGTTGGACTCAAG
ACGATAGTTACCGGATAAGGCGCAGCGGTCGGGCTGAACGGGGGGTTCGTGCACACAGCCCAGCTTGGAG
CGAACGACCTACACCGAACTGAGATACCTACAGCGTGAGCATTGAGAAAGCGCCACGCTTCCCGAAGGGA
GAAAGGCGGACAGGTATCCGGTAAGCGGCAGGGTCGGAACAGGAGAGCGCACGAGGGAGCTTCCAGGGGG
AAACGCCTGGTATCTTTATAGTCCTGTCGGGTTTCGCCACCTCTGACTTGAGCGTCGATTTTTGTGATGC
TCGTCAGGGGGGCGGAGCCTATGGAAAAACGCCAGCAACGCGGCCTTTTTACGGTTCCTGGCCTTTTGCT
GGCCTTTTGCTCACATGTT
Features (pLannotate 1.2.2; 14 found; start..end, strand, type, name):
    121..213     +  CDS            lacI (fragment): lac repressor; lacI; The lac repressor binds to the lac operator to inhibit transcription in E. coli. This inhibition can be relieved by adding lactose or isopropyl-β-D-thiogalactopyranoside (IPTG).
    268..295     -  terminator     rrnB T2 terminator: transcription terminator T2 from the E. coli rrnB gene
    427..470     +  terminator     rrnB T1 terminator: Escherichia coli rrnB; transcription terminator T1 from the E. coli rrnB gene
    517..553     -  CDS            lacZα (fragment): LacZα fragment of β-galactosidase; lacZ fragment
    569..668     +  protein_bind   attL1: mutant version of attL; recombination site for the Gateway® LR reaction LR Clonase™
   1132..1162    +  promoter       lac UV5 promoter: E. coli lac promoter with an "up" mutation
   1186..1215    +  promoter       cat promoter (fragment): promoter of the E. coli cat gene encoding chloramphenicol acetyltransferase
   1216..1872    +  CDS            cat: CAT_ECOLX - Experimental evidence at protein level: Swiss-Prot protein existence level 1. This enzyme is an effector of chloramphenicol resistance in bacteria. From Escherichia coli. This protein is used as a marker in many commonly used cloning vectors, such as pACYC184.
   2054..2212    +  CDS            ccdA (fragment): CCDA_ECO57 - Also known as H, letA. Experimental evidence at protein level: Swiss-Prot protein existence level 1. Antitoxin component of a type II toxin-antitoxin (TA) system which inhibits the post-segregational killing (PSK) of plasmid-free cells, also referred to as a plasmid addiction system. Binds to and blocks the activity of CcdB; will also remove bound CcdB protein from the CcdB-GyrA complex by forming a CcdA-CcdB complex, a process termed rejuvenation. Functions as a transcriptional corepressor for the ccdAB operon, repression also requires CcdB (By similarity). From Escherichia coli
   2217..2519    +  CDS            ccdB: CCDB_ECOLI - Also known as G, letB, letD. Experimental evidence at protein level: Swiss-Prot protein existence level 1. Toxic component of a type II toxin-antitoxin (TA) system, functioning in plasmid maintainence. Responsible for the post- segregational killing (PSK) of plasmid-free cells, also referred to as a plasmid addiction system. Half-life of over 2 hours. Cell killing by CcdB is accompanied by filamentation, defects in chromosome and plasmid segregation, defects in cell division, formation of anucleate cells, decreased DNA synthesis and plasmid loss. Interferes with the activity of DN
   3114..3213    -  protein_bind   attL2: mutant version of attL; recombination site for the Gateway® LR reaction LR Clonase™
   3231..3249    -  promoter       T7 promoter: promoter for bacteriophage T7 RNA polymerase
   3383..4192    +  CDS            KanR: aminoglycoside phosphotransferase; aph(3')-Ia; confers resistance to kanamycin in bacteria or G418 (Geneticin®) in eukaryotes
   4339..4927    +  rep_origin     ori: high-copy-number ColE1/pMB1/pBR322/pUC origin of replication
