[The description below was written by a language model from this plasmid's Addgene catalogue record and pLannotate feature annotations shown in this document.]
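Description:
pENTR-AtTAS1c-B/c is a Gateway-compatible entry clone built on the pENTR backbone, designed for direct cloning of synthetic trans-acting siRNAs (syn-tasiRNAs) into the Arabidopsis thaliana TAS1c precursor. The 4,989 bp plasmid replicates in E. coli from a high-copy ColE1/pUC-type origin and carries a kanamycin resistance gene on the backbone. rrnB T1 and T2 terminators lie upstream of the cloning region, where they insulate it from read-through transcription, and a T7 promoter sits just outside attL2. The short lacI and lacZα fragments annotated near the terminators appear to be backbone remnants rather than functional genes.

The roughly 2.4 kb insert lies between attL1 and attL2 and consists of TAS1c precursor sequence interrupted by a chloramphenicol resistance (cat)–ccdB cassette flanked by two inverted BsaI sites. The feature table annotates the cassette components (lac UV5 and cat promoter elements, cat, a ccdA fragment and ccdB) but not the TAS1c sequence itself, which presumably occupies the unannotated stretches between the att sites and the cassette. A BsaI site within ccdB was mutated so that digestion releases the cassette intact. Because BsaI is a type IIS enzyme, cutting leaves defined overhangs in the precursor into which syn-tasiRNA sequences can be ligated directly. Loss of the toxic ccdB gene provides counter-selection against uncut parental plasmid, and for the same reason the empty vector must be maintained in a ccdB-tolerant strain.

Once loaded, the modified TAS1c precursor can be moved by LR recombination into a Gateway destination vector of choice. The entry clone itself carries no plant promoter, so expression elements must come from the destination vector. The intended application is gene silencing in Arabidopsis.
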