Addgene plasmid #51774: pENTR-AtTAS1c-B/c
Purpose: Gateway-compatible entry vector for direct cloning of synthetic trans-acting siRNAs into Arabidopsis thaliana TAS1c precursor
Depositing lab: James Carrington. Depositing organization: Donald Danforth Plant Science Center. Publication: New Generation of Artificial MicroRNA and Synthetic Trans-Acting Small Interfering RNA Vectors for Efficient Gene Silencing in Arabidopsis. Carbonell A, Takeda A, Fahlgren N, Johnson SC, Cuperus JT, Carrington JC. Plant Physiol. 2014 Mar 19. 10.1104/pp.113.234989 PubMed 24647477.
Backbone
  Vector backbone: pENTR
  Backbone size w/o insert (bp): 2580
  Total vector size (bp): 4989
  Vector type: GATEWAY-compatible entry clone
Growth in bacteria
  Bacterial resistance: Chloramphenicol and Kanamycin, 25 & 50 μg/mL
  Growth temperature: 37°C
  Growth strain: DB3.1
  Growth instructions: E. coli DB3.1 (or other strain resistant to ccdB) at 37C
  Copy number: High Copy
Gene/Insert
  Gene/Insert name: AtTAS1c-B/c
  Species: A. thaliana (mustard weed)
  Insert size (bp): 2409
  Mutation: A. thaliana TAS1c precursor sequence including a chloramphenicol-ccdB cassette flanked by two inverted BsaI sites. The BsaI site in the ccdB gene was mutated to block the site.
  Cloning method: Unknown
  Sequencing primers: 5′ M13-F20; 3′ M13-Rev
Terms and licenses: Academic/Nonprofit Terms; Industry Terms: Not Available to Industry
How to cite: pENTR-AtTAS1c-B/c was a gift from James Carrington (Addgene plasmid # 51774 ; http://n2t.net/addgene:51774 ; RRID:Addgene_51774)
