>Addgene plasmid #51774 | pENTR-AtTAS1c-B/c | addgene partial sequence | sequence record 80713 | CAT-R 5'-GCAACTGACTGAAATGCCTC-3'
CGGTGGTATATCCAGTGATTTTTTTCTCCATTTTAGCTTCCTTAGCTCCTGAAAATCTCGACGGCTCCTA
ACTCAAAATCCACACATTATACGAGCCGGAAGCATAAAGTGTAAAGCCTGGGGTGCCTAATGGTCTCTTA
ATTTTCTAAGATCCACCGATAAATGGTCTATTCGCTTGTAGAGAAAAATCACAACAAAACAATGCTGTTT
CATCTCGAAAACATCCGTAACCCAACGAAATCAAAGAAGAGGACGGGAAGGAACGAAACTGACACATGGC
TGGTGAAAATTGGACCGGGACATTGAACCTAACTTCTGACAAACGCAATCTCAAACTAACTATAGACGAC
GCTCTACTCGATACTCAAAAGAAGTAAACGAAAGTACCTTTCTATGAGACAAGACCATGACTCGATCTAA
CGGCGGAACATGATCTAAGAACCCATCTCACTTTTGTGTTAAGATGGACTTACAGATCGTATTTGCAGAG
CTTGACGGCGCTCTTGTTTTTCTCTTTTTGGTATTTGACGTCGGGCTTAGCCGTTTAGGTTTAGGTTTGG
TGAAGGGGGCGGCCGCGGAGCCTGCTTTTTTGTACAAAGTTGGCATTATAAAAAAGCATTGCTCATCAAT
TTGTTGCAACGAACAGGTCACTATCAGTCAAAATAAAATCATTATTTGGGGCCCGAGCTTAAGACTGGCC
GTCGTTTTACAACGTCGTGACTGGGAAAACATCCATGCTAGCGTTAACGCGAGAGTAGGGAACTGCCAGG
CATC
