>Addgene plasmid #51774 | pENTR-AtTAS1c-B/c | addgene partial sequence | sequence record 80735 | ccdB-Fwd 5'-GCATGATGACCACCGATATG-3'
GGCTGATCTCAGCCACCGCGAAAATGACATCAAAAACGCCATTAACCTGATGTTCTGGGGAATATAAATG
TCAGGCTCCCTTATACACAGCCAGTCTGCACCTCGACGGTCTCAGAACTAGAAAAGACATTGGACATATT
CCAGGATATGCAAAAGAAAACAATGAATATTGTTTTGAATGTGTTCAAGTAAATGAGATTTTCAAGTCGT
CTAAAGAACAGTTGCTAATACAGTTACTTATTTCAATAAATAATTGGTTCTAATAATACAAAACATATTC
GAGGATATGCAGAAAAAAAGATGTTTGTTATTTTGAAAAGCTTGAGTAGTTTCTCTCCGAGGTGTAGCGA
AGAAGCATCATCTACTTTGTAATGTAATTTTCTTTATGTTTTCACTTTGTAATTTTATTTGTGTTAATGT
ACCATGGCCGATATCGGTTTTATTGAAAGAAAATTTATGTTACTTCTGTTTTGGCTTTGCAATCAGTTAT
GCTAGTTTTCTTATACCCTTTCGTAAGCTTCCTAAGGAATCGTTCATTGATTTCCACTGCTTCATTGTAT
ATTAAAACTTTACAACTGTATCGACCATCATATAATTCTGGGTCAAGAGATGAAAATAGAACACCACATC
GTAAAGTGAAATAAGGGTGGGCGCGCCGACCCAGCTTTCTTGTACAAAGTTGGCATTATAAGAAAGCATT
GCTTATCAATTTGTTGCAACGAACAGGTCACTATCAGTCAAAATAAAATCATTATTTGCCATCCAGCTGA
TATCCCCTATAGTGAGTCGTATTACATGGTCATAGCTGTTTCCTGGCAGCTCTGGCCCGTGTCTCAAAAT
CTCTGATGTTACATTGCACAAGA
